Addgene plasmid #113985: pOGG011
Purpose: Vector construction module. pBBR1 medium-copy number origin of replication for construction of Golden Gate cloning vectors
Depositing lab: Philip Poole. Depositing organization: University of Oxford. Publication: A Bacterial Expression Vector Archive (BEVA) for Flexible Modular Assembly of Golden Gate-Compatible Vectors. Geddes BA, Mendoza-Suarez MA, Poole PS. Front Microbiol. 2019 Jan 14;9:3345. doi: 10.3389/fmicb.2018.03345. eCollection 2018. PubMed 30692983.
Backbone
  Vector backbone: pLVC-P3-pBBR1
  Vector type: Bacterial Expression
Growth in bacteria
  Bacterial resistance: Spectinomycin, 50 μg/mL
  Growth temperature: 37°C
  Growth strain: DH5alpha
  Copy number: High Copy
Gene/Insert
  Gene/Insert name: pBBR1
  Species: Synthetic
  Mutation: Domesticated for Golden Gate cloning
  Cloning method: Unknown
Terms and licenses: Academic/Nonprofit Terms; Industry Terms: Not Available to Industry
Depositor comments: pLVC-P3-pBBR1. Backbone from Invitrogen for synthesised parts. Please visit https://www.biorxiv.org/content/early/2018/08/16/392423 for bioRxiv preprint.
How to cite: pOGG011 was a gift from Philip Poole (Addgene plasmid # 113985 ; http://n2t.net/addgene:113985 ; RRID:Addgene_113985)
