[The description below was written by a language model from this plasmid's Addgene catalogue record and pLannotate feature annotations shown in this document.]
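Description:
pOGG011 is a vector-construction module from a modular bacterial expression vector toolkit, supplying the pBBR1 replication region as a part for building Golden Gate-compatible cloning vectors. It is not itself an expression construct. It is a storage plasmid (backbone listed as pLVC-P3-pBBR1, derived from a commercial gene-synthesis carrier vector) that holds a synthetic, "domesticated" copy of pBBR1. In Golden Gate work, domestication generally means that internal Type IIS restriction sites have been removed so the part survives assembly intact. The record does not state which enzymes or flanking overhangs are used.

The annotated 4.3 kb sequence shows the payload as the pBBR1 oriV together with the adjacent pBBR1 Rep coding sequence, which the origin requires for replication. Together these form the broad-host-range replicon originally from Bordetella bronchiseptica, described in the record as medium copy. An incP oriT lies next to the Rep gene, so the module may also carry a transfer origin for conjugative mobilisation, although the catalogue fields do not mention this.

The carrier backbone has a high-copy ColE1/pUC-type origin, consistent with the high-copy listing in E. coli, and an aadA gene conferring spectinomycin/streptomycin resistance, with an AmpR (bla) promoter annotated upstream of it on the same strand. Short fragments of the M13 origin, lacZα, lacI and the RSF origin, plus a T7 promoter, also appear. These are probably remnants of the backbone or partial matches rather than functional elements.

The plasmid is typically combined with other toolkit modules, such as resistance markers and cloning sites, to assemble custom broad-host-range vectors for use in diverse bacteria.
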