Features (pLannotate 1.2.2; 11 found; start..end, strand, type, name):
      3..134     -  rep_origin     M13 ori (fragment): M13 bacteriophage origin of replication; arrow indicates direction of (+) strand synthesis
    155..311     -  CDS            lacZα (fragment): LacZα fragment of β-galactosidase; lacZ fragment
    320..338     +  promoter       T7 promoter: promoter for bacteriophage T7 RNA polymerase
    525..633     +  oriT           oriT: incP origin of transfer
    644..1306    -  CDS            pBBR1 Rep: replication protein for the broad-host-range plasmid pBBR1 from Bordetella bronchiseptica
   1307..2078    -  rep_origin     pBBR1 oriV: replication origin of the broad-host-range plasmid pBBR1 from Bordetella bronchiseptica; requires the pBBR1 Rep protein for replication
   2208..2255    -  CDS            lacI (fragment): lac repressor; lacI; The lac repressor binds to the lac operator to inhibit transcription in E. coli. This inhibition can be relieved by adding lactose or isopropyl-β-D-thiogalactopyranoside (IPTG).
   2292..2332    -  rep_origin     RSF ori (fragment): Plasmids containing the RSF 1030 origin of replication can be propagated in E. coli cells that contain additional plasmids with compatible origins.
   2410..2998    -  rep_origin     ori: high-copy-number ColE1/pMB1/pBR322/pUC origin of replication
   3175..3963    -  CDS            aadA: S3AD_ECOLX - Experimental evidence at protein level: Swiss-Prot protein existence level 1. Mediates bacterial resistance to the antibiotics streptomycin and spectinomycin. From Escherichia coli.
   4183..4287    -  promoter       AmpR promoter: bla
>Addgene plasmid #113985 | pOGG011 | addgene full sequence | sequence record 223389 | Addgene NGS Result
CTAAATTGTAAGCGTTAATATTTTGTTAAAATTCGCGTTAAATTTTTGTTAAATCAGCTCATTTTTTAAC
CAATAGGCCGAAATCGGCAAAATCCCTTATAAATCAAAAGAATAGACCGAGATAGGGTTGAGTGGCCGCT
ACAGGGCGCTCCCATTCGCCATTCAGGCTGCGCAACTGTTGGGAAGGGCGTTTCGGTGCGGGCCTCTTCG
CTATTACGCCAGCTGGCGAAAGGGGGATGTGCTGCAAGGCGATTAAGTTGGGTAACGCCAGGGTTTTCCC
AGTCACGACGTTGTAAAACGACGGCCAGTGAGCGCGACGTAATACGACTCACTATAGGGCGAATTGAGTG
AAGGCCGTCAAGGCCGCATCACTCTGTGCGTCTCAACTACTTTTCCGCTGCATAACCCTGCTTCGGGGTC
ATTATAGCGATTTTTTCGGTATATCCATCCTTTTTCGCACGATATACAGGATTTTGCCAAAGGGTTCGTG
TAGACTTTCCTTGGTGTATCCAACGGCGTCAGCCGGGCAGGATAGGTGAAGTAGGCCCACCCGCGAGCGG
GTGTTCCTTCTTCACTGTCCCTTATTCGCACCTGGCGGTGCTCAACGGGAATCCTGCTCTGCGAGGCTGG
CCGTAGGCCGGCCCTACCGGCGCGGCAGCGTTACCCGTGTCGGCGGCTCCAACGGCTCGCCATCGTCCAG
AAAACACGGCTCATCGGGCATCGGCAGGCGCTGCTGCCCGCGCCGTTCCCATTCCTCCGTTTCGGTCAAG
GCTGGCAGGTCTGGTTCCATGCCCGGAATGCCGGGCTGGCTGGGCGGCTCCTCGCCGGGGCCGGTCGGTA
GTTGCTGCTCGCCCGGATACAGGGTCGGGATGCGGCGCAGGTCGCCATGCCCCAACAGCGATTCGTCCTG
GTCGTCGTGATCAACCACCACGGCGGCACTGAACACCGACAGGCGCAACTGGTCGCGGGGCTGGCCCCAC
GCCACGCGGTCATTGACCACGTAGGCCGACACGGTGCCGGGGCCGTTGAGCTTCACGACGGAGATCCAGC
GCTCGGCCACCAAGTCCTTGACTGCGTATTGGACCGTCCGCAAAGAACGTCCGATGAGCTTGGAAAGAGT
CTTTTGGCTGACCACCACGGCGTTCTGGTGGCCCATCTGCGCGACGAGGTGATGCAGCAGCATTGCCGCC
GTGGGTTTCCTCGCAATAAGCCCGGCCCACGCCTCATGCGCTTTGCGTTCCGTTTGGACCCAGTGACCGG
GCTTGTTCTTGGCTTGAATGCCGATTTCTCTGGACTGCGTGGCCATGCTTATCTCCATGCGGTAGGGGTG
CCGCACGGTTGCGGCACCATGCGCAATCAGCTGCAACTTTTCGGCAGCGCGACAACAATTATGCGTTGCG
TAAAAGTGGCAGTCAATTACAGATTTTCTTTAACCTACGCAATGAGCTATTGCGGGGGGTGCCGCAATGA
GCTGTTGCGTACCCCCCTTTTTTAAGTTGTTGATTTTTAAGTCTTTCGCATTTCGCCCTATATCTAGTTC
TTTGGTGCCCAAAGAAGGGCACCCCTGCGGGGTTCCCCCACGCCTTCGGCGCGGCTCCCCCTCCGGCAAA
AAGTGGCCCCTCCGGGGCTTGTTGATCGACTGCGCGGCCTTCGGCCTTGCCCAAGGTGGCGCTGCCCCCT
TGGAACCCCCGCACTCGCCGCCGTGAGGCTCGGGGGGCAGGCGGGCGGGCTTCGCCCTTCGACTGCCCCC
ACTCGCATAGGCTTGGGTCGTTCCAGGCGCGTCAAGGCCAAGCCGCTGCGCGGTCGCTGCGCGAGCCTTG
ACCCGCCTTCCTCTTGGTGTCCAACCGGCAAGCGAAGCGCGCAGGCCGCAGGCCGGAGGCTTTTCCCCAG
AGAAAATTAAAAAAATTGATGGGGCAAGGCCGCAGGCCGCGCAGTTGGAGCCGGTGGGTATGTGGTCGAA
GGCTGGGTAGCCGGTGGGCAATCCCTGTGGTCAAGCTCGTGGGCAGGCGCAGCCTGTCCATCAGCTTGTC
CAGCAGGGTTGTCCACGGGCCGAGCGAAGCGAGCCAGCCGGTGGCCGCTCGCGGCCATCGTCCACATATC
CACGGGCTGGCAAGGGAGCGCAGCGACCGCGCAGGGCGAAGCCCGGAGAGCAAGCCCGTAGGGGGTTACT
GAGACGCACGAAGTGCTGGGCCTCATGGGCCTTCACTTCACTGCCCGCTTTCCAGTCGGGAAACCTGTCG
TGCCAGCTGCATTAACATGGTCATAGCTGTTTCCTTGCGTATTGGGCGCTCTCCGCTTCCTCGCTCACTG
ACTCGCTGCGCTCGGTCGTTCGGGTAAAGCCTGGGGTGCCTAATGAGCAAAAGGCCAGCAAAAGGCCAGG
AACCGTAAAAAGGCCGCGTTGCTGGCGTTTTTCCATAGGCTCCGCCCCCCTGACGAGCATCACAAAAATC
GACGCTCAAGTCAGAGGTGGCGAAACCCGACAGGACTATAAAGATACCAGGCGTTTCCCCCTGGAAGCTC
CCTCGTGCGCTCTCCTGTTCCGACCCTGCCGCTTACCGGATACCTGTCCGCCTTTCTCCCTTCGGGAAGC
GTGGCGCTTTCTCATAGCTCACGCTGTAGGTATCTCAGTTCGGTGTAGGTCGTTCGCTCCAAGCTGGGCT
GTGTGCACGAACCCCCCGTTCAGCCCGACCGCTGCGCCTTATCCGGTAACTATCGTCTTGAGTCCAACCC
GGTAAGACACGACTTATCGCCACTGGCAGCAGCCACTGGTAACAGGATTAGCAGAGCGAGGTATGTAGGC
GGTGCTACAGAGTTCTTGAAGTGGTGGCCTAACTACGGCTACACTAGAAGAACAGTATTTGGTATCTGCG
CTCTGCTGAAGCCAGTTACCTTCGGAAAAAGAGTTGGTAGCTCTTGATCCGGCAAACAAACCACCGCTGG
TAGCGGTGGTTTTTTTGTTTGCAAGCAGCAGATTACGCGCAGAAAAAAAGGATATCAAGAAGATCCTTTG
ATCTTTTCTACGGGGTCTGACGCTCAGTGGAACGAAAACTCACGTTAAGGGATTTTGGTCATGAGATTAT
CAAAAAGGATCTTCACCTAGATCCTTTTAAATTAAAAATGAAGTTTTAAATCAATCTAAAGTATATATGA
GTAAACTTGGTCTGACAGTTATTATTTACCCACCACTTTGGTAATTTCGCCTTTCACGTAATGCACAAAT
TCTTCCAGCTGATCCGCACGGCTGGCCAGACGATCTTCTTCCTGGCCCAGATACGCCTGACGCGCTTCCA
GAATCACCGGCTGATACTGCGCCGGCAGACGTTCCATGGCCCAATCCGCCGCCACATCTTTCGGCGCAAT
TTTGCCGGTCACCGCGCTATACCAAATACGGCTCAGGGTCAGCACCACGTTGCGTTCATCACCCGCCCAA
TCCGGCGGGCTGTTCCACAGGGTCAGGGTTTCGTTCAGCGCTTCAAACAGGTCCTGTTCCGGCACCGGAT
CAAACAGTTCTTCCGCTGCCGGACCAACCAGCGCCACGCTATGTTCACGCGCTTTGGTCAGCAGAATGGC
CAGATCGATATCAATGGTCGCCGGTTCAAAAATGCCGGCCAGAATATCGTTACGCTGCCATTCGCCAAAC
TGCAGCTCACGTTTCGCCGGATAACGCCACGGAATAATGTCATCATGCACCACGATGGTCACTTCCACCG
CACGCAGAATTTCGCTTTCACCCGGGCTCGCGCTGGTTTCCAGCAGATCGTTAATCAGCGCACGACGGGT
GGTTTCATCCAGACGCACGGTCACGGTCACCAGCAGATCAATATCGCTATGCGGTTTCAGGCCGCCATCC
ACCGCGCTGCCATACAGATGCACGGCCAGCAGGGTCGGTTCCAGATGACGTTCAATCACGCCCACCACTT
CAGACAGCTGGGTGCTCACTTCCGCAATCACCGCTTCACGCATAATGTTCAGTTTGGTTTTCGGACGGCT
GCCCTGCTGGGTCACATCGTTGCTGCTCCACAGCATCAGGCAACGGCCCACCGCATAACGCGCCTGCTGT
TTGCTCGCACGCGGCATGCTCTGCACGCCAAAAAAGCAATCATAGCACGCCATAAACACCGCCACCGCAC
CATTACCGCCGCTACGTTCGGTCAGGGTACGGCTCCAATTACGGCTACGCATACTCTTCCTTTTTCAATA
TTATTGAAGCATTTATCAGGGTTATTGTCTCATGAGCGGATACATATTTGAATGTATTTAGAAAAATAAA
CAAATAGGGGTTCCGCGCACATTTCCCCGAAAAGTGCCAC
